Addgene plasmid #196825: pOAD
Purpose: (Empty Backbone) Yeast two-hybrid ; Gal4 activation domain
Depositing lab: Stan Fields. Publication: A comprehensive analysis of protein-protein interactions in Saccharomyces cerevisiae. Uetz P, Giot L, Cagney G, Mansfield TA, Judson RS, Knight JR, Lockshon D, Narayan V, Srinivasan M, Pochart P, Qureshi-Emili A, Li Y, Godwin B, Conover D, Kalbfleisch T, Vijayadamodar G, Yang M, Johnston M, Fields S, Rothberg JM. Nature. 2000 Feb 10;403(6770):623-7. doi: 10.1038/35001009. PubMed 10688190.
Backbone
  Vector backbone: YCplac111
  Backbone size (bp): 8429
  Vector type: Yeast Expression
  Promoter: ADH
  Selectable markers: LEU2
  Tag / fusion protein: Gal4 Activation domain (N terminal on backbone)
Growth in bacteria
  Bacterial resistance: Ampicillin, 100 μg/mL
  Growth temperature: 37°C
  Growth strain: DH5alpha
  Copy number: Unknown
Terms and licenses: Academic/Nonprofit Terms; Industry Terms: Not Available to Industry
Depositor comments: Reference for additional info : High-throughput screening for protein-protein interactions using two-hybrid assay. Methods Enzymol (2000) 328:3-14
How to cite: pOAD was a gift from Stan Fields (Addgene plasmid # 196825 ; http://n2t.net/addgene:196825 ; RRID:Addgene_196825)
