[The description below was written by a language model from this plasmid's Addgene catalogue record and pLannotate feature annotations shown in this document.]
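Description:
pOAD is an empty yeast two-hybrid "prey" vector built on the YCplac111 backbone and used to express proteins of interest as fusions to the Gal4 transcriptional activation domain in Saccharomyces cerevisiae. It is an E. coli–yeast shuttle plasmid of about 8.4 kb. In bacteria it replicates from a high-copy ColE1/pUC-type origin and is selected through the β-lactamase (AmpR) gene. In yeast it is maintained by a CEN4/ARS1 centromeric element, which typically keeps plasmids at low, stable copy number. Selection in yeast is by complementation of leucine auxotrophy with LEU2, expressed from its own promoter.

The expression cassette consists of the constitutive yeast ADH1 promoter followed by an SV40 large T antigen nuclear localization signal and the Gal4 activation domain. Across the plasmid's numbering origin, this is followed by a remnant of ADH1 coding sequence and the ADH1 terminator. An open reading frame placed downstream of the activation domain is therefore produced as a nuclear-targeted fusion carrying the Gal4 activation domain at its N terminus. The record does not describe the cloning site or the method used to insert coding sequences. When such a prey fusion interacts with a bait fused to a DNA-binding domain on a partner plasmid, a functional activator is reconstituted and drives reporter genes in the host strain.

The small lacZα, lacI, bom, tet promoter and yeast gene fragments in the annotation appear to be leftovers of backbone construction rather than functional parts. The associated publication used the vector for systematic, large-scale screening of yeast protein–protein interactions.
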