Features (pLannotate 1.2.2; 17 found; start..end, strand, type, name):
    270..404     +  CDS            ADH1 (fragment): ADH1_YEAST - Also known as ADC1. Experimental evidence at protein level: Swiss-Prot protein existence level 1. This isozyme preferentially catalyzes the conversion of primary unbranched alcohols to their corresponding aldehydes. Also shows activity toward secondary alcohols. From Saccharomyces cerevisiae (strain ATCC 204508 / S288c) (Baker's yeast).
    408..595     +  terminator     ADH1 terminator: S. cerevisiae ADH1; transcription terminator for the S. cerevisiae alcohol dehydrogenase 1 (ADH1) gene
    739..805     +  CDS            lacZα (fragment): LacZα fragment of β-galactosidase; lacZ fragment
    811..862     -  misc_feature   bom (fragment): basis of mobility region from pBR322
    867..977     +  CDS            RMD1 (fragment): RMD1_YEAST - Experimental evidence at protein level: Swiss-Prot protein existence level 1. Required for sporulation where it is believed to have a role in meiotic nuclear division. From Saccharomyces cerevisiae (strain ATCC 204508 / S288c) (Baker's yeast).
   1425..2587    -  misc_feature   CEN/ARS: S. cerevisiae CEN4 centromere fused to the autonomously replicating sequence ARS1/ARS416
   2814..2832    -  promoter       tet promoter (fragment): E. coli promoter for tetracycline efflux protein gene
   2952..4043    -  CDS            LEU2: LEU3_YEAST - Experimental evidence at protein level: Swiss-Prot protein existence level 1. Catalyzes the oxidation of 3-carboxy-2-hydroxy-4- methylpentanoate (3-isopropylmalate) to 3-carboxy-4-methyl-2- oxopentanoate. The product decarboxylates to 4-methyl-2 oxopentanoate. From Saccharomyces cerevisiae (strain ATCC 204508 / S288c) (Baker's yeast).
   4044..4449    -  promoter       LEU2 promoter: S. cerevisiae LEU2
   4555..4659    +  promoter       AmpR promoter: bla
   4660..5520    +  CDS            AmpR: β-lactamase; bla; confers resistance to ampicillin, carbenicillin, and related antibiotics
   5691..6279    +  rep_origin     ori: high-copy-number ColE1/pMB1/pBR322/pUC origin of replication
   6462..6515    +  CDS            lacI (fragment): lac repressor; lacI; The lac repressor binds to the lac operator to inhibit transcription in E. coli. This inhibition can be relieved by adding lactose or isopropyl-β-D-thiogalactopyranoside (IPTG).
   6565..6903    +  CDS            YO085_YEAST: Protein predicted: Swiss-Prot protein existence level 4. From Saccharomyces cerevisiae (strain ATCC 204508 / S288c) (Baker's yeast).
   7268..7972    +  promoter       ADH1 promoter: S. cerevisiae ADH1; promoter for alcohol dehydrogenase 1
   8018..8037    +  CDS            SV40 NLS (fragment): nuclear localization signal of SV40 (simian virus 40) large T antigen
   8054..8395    +  CDS            GAL4 activation domain: activation domain of the GAL4 transcriptional activator; Saccharomyces cerevisiae GAL4 (truncated)
>Addgene plasmid #196825 | pOAD | addgene full sequence | sequence record 393055 | Addgene NGS Result
AATTCCCGGGGATCCGTCGACCTGCAGAGATCTATGAATCGTAGATACTGAAAAACCCCGCAAGTTCACT
TCAACTGTGCATCGTGCACCATCTCAATTTCTTTCATTTATACATCGTTTTGCCTTCTTTTATGTAACTA
TACTCCTCTAAGTTTCAATCTTGGCCATGTAACCTCTGATCTATAGAATTTTTTAAATGACTAGAATTAA
TGCCCATCTTTTTTTTGGACCTAAATTCTTCATGAAAATATATTACGAGGGCTTATTCAGAAGCTTTGGA
CTTCTTCGCCAGAGGTTTGGTCAAGTCTCCAATCAAGGTTGTCGGCTTGTCTACCTTGCCAGAAATTTAC
GAAAAGATGGAAAAGGGTCAAATCGTTGGTAGATACGTTGTTGACACTTCTAAATAAGCGAATTTCTTAT
GATTTATGATTTTTATTATTAAATAAGTTATAAAAAAAATAAGTGTATACAAATTTTAAAGTGACTCTTA
GGTTTTAAAACGAAAATTCTTATTCTTGAGTAACTCTTTCCTGTAGGTCAGGTTGCTTTCTCAGGTATAG
CATGAGGTCGCTCTTATTGACCACACCTCTACCGGCATGCCGAGCAAATGCCTGCAAATCGCTCCCCATT
TCACCCAATTGTAGATATGCTAACTCCAGCAATGAGTTGATGAATCTCGGTGTGTATTTTATGTCCTCAG
AGGACAACACCTGTTGTAATCGTTCTTCCACACGGATCCTGGCGTAATAGCGAAGAGGCCCGCACCGATC
GCCCTTCCCAACAGTTGCGCAGCCTGAATGGCGAATGGCGCCTGATGCGGTATTTTCTCCTTACGCATCT
GTGCGGTATTTCACACCGCATAATCGCTGGGCCATTCTCATGAAGAATATCTTGAATTTATTGTCATATT
ACTAGTTGGTGTGGAAGTCCTAATATCGGTGATCAATATAGTGGTTGACATGCTGGCTAGTCAACATTGA
GCCTTTTGATCATGCAAATATATTACGGTATTTTACAATCAAATATCAAACTTAACTATTGACTTTATAA
CTTATTTAGGTGGTAACATTCTTATAAAAAAGAAAAAAATTACTGCAAAACAGTACTAGCTTTTAACTTG
TATCCTAGGTTATCTATGCTGTCTCACCATAGAGAATATTACCTATTTCAGAATGTATGTCCATGATTCG
CCGGGTAAATACATATAATACACAAATCTGGCTTAATAAAGTCTATAATATATCTCATAAAGAAGTGCTA
AATTGGCTAGTGCTATATATTTTTAAGAAAATTTCTTTTGACTAAGTCCATATCGACTTTGTAAAAGTTC
ACATTAGCATACATATATTACACGAGCCAGAAATAGTAACTTTTGCCTAAATCACAAATTGCAAAATTTA
ATTGCTTGCAAAAGGTCACATGCTTATAATCAACTTTTTTAAAAATTTAAAATACTTTTTTATTTTTTAT
TTTTAAACATAAATGAAATAATTTATTTATTGTTTATGATTACCGAAACATAAAACCTGCTCAAGAAAAA
GAAACTGTTTTGTCCTTGGAAAAAAAGCACTACCTAGGAGCGGCCAAAATGCCGAGGCTTTCATAGCTTA
AACTCTTTACAGAAAATAGGCATTATAGATCAGTTCGAGTTTTCTTATTCTTCCTTCCGGTTTTATCGTC
ACAGTTTTACAGTAAATAAGTATCACCTCTTAGAGTTCGATGATAAGCTGTCAAACATGAGAATTAATTC
CACATGTTAAAATAGTGAAGGAGCATGTTCGGCACACAGTGGACCGAACGTGGGGTAAGTGCACTAGGGT
CCGGTTAAACGGATCTCGCATTGATGAGGCAACGCTAATTATCAACATATAGATTGTTATCTATCTGCAT
GAACACGAAATCTTTACTTGACGACTTGAGGCTGATGGTGTTTATGCAAAGAAACCACTGTGTTTAATAT
GTGTCACTGTTTGATATTACTGTCAGCGTAGAAGATAATAGTAAAAGCGGTTAATAAGTGTATTTGAGAT
AAGTGTGATAAAGTTTTTACAGCGAAAAGACGATAAATACAAGAAAATGATTACGAGGATACGGAGAGAG
GTATGTACATGTGTATTTATATACTAAGCTGCCGGCGGTTGTTTGCAAGACCGAGAAAAGGCTAGCAAGA
ATCGGGTCATTGTAGCGTATGCGCCTGTGAACATTCTCTTCAACAAGTTTGATTCCATTGCGGTGAAATG
GTAAAAGTCAACCCCCTGCGATGTATATTTTCCTGTACAATCAATCAAAAAGCCAAATGATTTAGCATTA
TCTTTACATCTTGTTATTTTACAGATTTTATGTTTAGATCTTTTATGCTTGCTTTTCAAAAGGCTTGCAG
GCAAGTGCACAAACAATACTTAAATAAATACTACTCAGTAATAACCTATTTCTTAGCATTTTTGACGAAA
TTTGCTATTTTGTTAGAGTCTTTTACACCATTTGTCTCCACACCTCCGCTTACATCAACACCAATAACGC
CATTTAATCTAAGCGCATCACCAACATTTTCTGGCGTCAGTCCACCAGCTAACATAAAATGTAAGCTCTC
GGGGCTCTCTTGCCTTCCAACCCAGTCAGAAATCGAGTTCCAATCCAAAAGTTCACCTGTCCCACCTGCT
TCTGAATCAAACAAGGGAATAAACGAATGAGGTTTCTGTGAAGCTGCACTGAGTAGTATGTTGCAGTCTT
TTGGAAATACGAGTCTTTTAATAACTGGCAAACCGAGGAACTCTTGGTATTCTTGCCACGACTCATCTCC
ATGCAGTTGGACGATCGATGATAAGCTGTCAAACATGAGAATTAATTCTACCCTATGAACATATTCCATT
TTGTAATTTCGTGTCGTTTCTATTATGAATTTCATTTATAAAGTTTATGTACAAATATCATAAAAAAAGA
GAATCTTTTTAAGCAAGGATTTTCTTAACTTCTTCGGCGACAGCATCACCGACTTCGGTGGTACTGTTGG
AACCACCTAAATCACCAGTTCTGATACCTGCATCCAAAACCTTTTTAACTGCATCTTCAATGGCCTTACC
TTCTTCAGGCAAGTTCAATGACAATTTCAACATCATTGCAGCAGACAAGATAGTGGCGATAGGGTTGACC
TTATTCTTTGGCAAATCTGGAGCAGAACCGTGGCATGGTTCGTACAAACCAAATGCGGTGTTCTTGTCTG
GCAAAGAGGCCAAGGACGCAGATGGCAACAAACCCAAGGAACCTGGGATAACGGAGGCTTCATCGGAGAT
GATATCACCAAACATGTTGCTGGTGATTATAATACCATTTAGGTGGGTTGGGTTCTTAACTAGGATCATG
GCGGCAGAATCAATCAATTGATGTTGAACCTTCAATGTAGGAAATTCGTTCTTGATGGTTTCCTCCACAG
TTTTTCTCCATAATCTTGAAGAGGCCAAAACATTAGCTTTATCCAAGGACCAAATAGGCAATGGTGGCTC
ATGTTGTAGGGCCATGAAAGCGGCCATTCTTGTGATTCTTTGCACTTCTGGAACGGTGTATTGTTCACTA
TCCCAAGCGACACCATCACCATCGTCTTCCTTTCTCTTACCAAAGTAAATACCTCCCACTAATTCTCTGA
CAACAACGAAGTCAGTACCTTTAGCAAATTGTGGCTTGATTGGAGATAAGTCTAAAAGAGAGTCGGATGC
AAAGTTACATGGTCTTAAGTTGGCGTACAATTGAAGTTCTTTACGGATTTTTAGTAAACCTTGTTCAGGT
CTAACACTACCTGTACCCCATTTAGGACCACCCACAGCACCTAACAAAACGGCATCAGCCTTCTTGGAGG
CTTCCAGCGCCTCATCTGGAAGTGGAACACCTGTAGCATCGATAGCAGCACCACCAATTAAATGATTTTC
GAAATCGAACTTGACATTGGAACGAACATCAGAAATAGCTTTAAGAACCTTAATGGCTTCGGCTGTGATT
TCTTGACCAACGTGGTCACCTGGCAAAACGACGATCTTCTTAGGGGCAGACATTAGAATGGTATATCCTT
GAAATATATATATATATTGCTGAAATGTAAAAGGTAAGAAAAGTTAGAAAGTAAGACGATTGCTAACCAC
CTATTGGAAAAAACAATAGGTCCTTAAATAATATTGTCAACTTCAAGTATTGTGATGCAAGCATTTAGTC
ATGAACGCTTCTCTATTCTATATGAAAAGCCGGTTCCGGCGCTCTCACCTTTCCTTTTTCTCCCAATTTT
TCAGTTGAAAAAGGTATATGCGTCAGGCGACCTCTGAAATTAACAAAAAATTTCCAGTCATCGAATTTGA
TTCTGTGCGATAGCGCCCCTGTGTGTTCTCGTTATGTTGAGGAAAAAAATAATGGTTGCTAAGAGATTCG
AACTCTTGCATCTTACGATACCTGAGTATTCCCACAGTTAATTCTTGAAGACGAAAGGGCCTCGTGATAC
GCCTATTTTTATAGGTTAATGTCATGATAATAATGGTTTCTTAGACGTCAGGTGGCACTTTTCGGGGAAA
TGTGCGCGGAACCCCTATTTGTTTATTTTTCTAAATACATTCAAATATGTATCCGCTCATGAGACAATAA
CCCTGATAAATGCTTCAATAATATTGAAAAAGGAAGAGTATGAGTATTCAACATTTCCGTGTCGCCCTTA
TTCCCTTTTTTGCGGCATTTTGCCTTCCTGTTTTTGCTCACCCAGAAACGCTGGTGAAAGTAAAAGATGC
TGAAGATCAGTTGGGTGCACGAGTGGGTTACATCGAACTGGATCTCAACAGCGGTAAGATCCTTGAGAGT
TTTCGCCCCGAAGAACGTTTTCCAATGATGAGCACTTTTAAAGTTCTGCTATGTGGCGCGGTATTATCCC
GTATTGACGCCGGGCAAGAGCAACTCGGTCGCCGCATACACTATTCTCAGAATGACTTGGTTGAGTACTC
ACCAGTCACAGAAAAGCATCTTACGGATGGCATGACAGTAAGAGAATTATGCAGTGCTGCCATAACCATG
AGTGATAACACTGCGGCCAACTTACTTCTGACAACGATCGGAGGACCGAAGGAGCTAACCGCTTTTTTGC
ACAACATGGGGGATCATGTAACTCGCCTTGATCGTTGGGAACCGGAGCTGAATGAAGCCATACCAAACGA
CGAGCGTGACACCACGATGCCTGTAGCAATGGCAACAACGTTGCGCAAACTATTAACTGGCGAACTACTT
ACTCTAGCTTCCCGGCAACAATTAATAGACTGGATGGAGGCGGATAAAGTTGCAGGACCACTTCTGCGCT
CGGCCCTTCCGGCTGGCTGGTTTATTGCTGATAAATCTGGAGCCGGTGAGCGTGGGTCTCGCGGTATCAT
TGCAGCACTGGGGCCAGATGGTAAGCCCTCCCGTATCGTAGTTATCTACACGACGGGGAGTCAGGCAACT
ATGGATGAACGAAATAGACAGATCGCTGAGATAGGTGCCTCACTGATTAAGCATTGGTAACTGTCAGACC
AAGTTTACTCATATATACTTTAGATTGATTTAAAACTTCATTTTTAATTTAAAAGGATCTAGGTGAAGAT
CCTTTTTGATAATCTCATGACCAAAATCCCTTAACGTGAGTTTTCGTTCCACTGAGCGTCAGACCCCGTA
GAAAAGATCAAAGGATCTTCTTGAGATCCTTTTTTTCTGCGCGTAATCTGCTGCTTGCAAACAAAAAAAC
CACCGCTACCAGCGGTGGTTTGTTTGCCGGATCAAGAGCTACCAACTCTTTTTCCGAAGGTAACTGGCTT
CAGCAGAGCGCAGATACCAAATACTGTTCTTCTAGTGTAGCCGTAGTTAGGCCACCACTTCAAGAACTCT
GTAGCACCGCCTACATACCTCGCTCTGCTAATCCTGTTACCAGTGGCTGCTGCCAGTGGCGATAAGTCGT
GTCTTACCGGGTTGGACTCAAGACGATAGTTACCGGATAAGGCGCAGCGGTCGGGCTGAACGGGGGGTTC
GTGCACACAGCCCAGCTTGGAGCGAACGACCTACACCGAACTGAGATACCTACAGCGTGAGCTATGAGAA
AGCGCCACGCTTCCCGAAGGGAGAAAGGCGGACAGGTATCCGGTAAGCGGCAGGGTCGGAACAGGAGAGC
GCACGAGGGAGCTTCCAGGGGGAAACGCCTGGTATCTTTATAGTCCTGTCGGGTTTCGCCACCTCTGACT
TGAGCGTCGATTTTTGTGATGCTCGTCAGGGGGGCGGAGCCTATGGAAAAACGCCAGCAACGCGGCCTTT
TTACGGTTCCTGGCCTTTTGCTGGCCTTTTGCTCACATGTTCTTTCCTGCGTTATCCCCTGATTCTGTGG
ATAACCGTATTACCGCCTTTGAGTGAGCTGATACCGCTCGCCGCAGCCGAACGACCGAGCGCAGCGAGTC
AGTGAGCGAGGAAGCGGAAGAGCGCCCAATACGCAAACCGCCTCTCCCCGCGCGTTGGCCGATTCATTAA
TGCAGGATCCGGGATCGAAGAAATGATGGTAAATGAAATAGGAAATCAAGGAGCATGAAGGCAAAAGACA
AATATAAGGGTCGAACGAAAAATAAAGTGAAAAGTGTTGATATGATGTATTTGGCTTTGCGGCGCCGAAA
AAACGAGTTTACGCAATTGCACAATCATGCTGACTCTGTGGCGGACCCGCGCTCTTGCCGGCCCGGCGAT
AACGCTGGGCGTGAGGCTGTGCCCGGCGGAGTTTTTTGCGCCTGCATTTTCCAAGGTTTACCCTGCGCTA
AGGGGCGAGATTGGAGAAGCAATAAGAATGCCGGTTGGGGTTGCGATGATGACGACCACGACAACTGGTG
TCATTATTTAAGTTGCCGAAAGAACCTGAGTGCATTTGCAACATGAGTATACTAGAAGAATGAGCCAAGA
CTTGCGAGACGCGAGTTTGCCGGTGGTGCGAACAATAGAGCGACCATGACCTTGAAGGTGAGACGCGCAT
AACCGCTAGAGTACTTTGAAGAGGAAACAGCAATAGGGTTGCTACCAGTATAAATAGACAGGTACATACA
ACACTGGAAATGGTTGTCTGTTTGAGTACGCTTTCAATTCATTTGGGTGTGCACTTTATTATGTTACAAT
ATGGAAGGGAACTTTACACTTCTCCTATGCACATATATTAATTAAAGTCCAATGCTAGTAGAGAAGGGGG
GTAACACCCCTCCGCGCTCTTTTCCGATTTTTTTCTAAACCGTGGAATATTTCGGATATCCTTTTGTTGT
TTCCGGGTGTACAATATGGACTTCCTCTTTTCTGGCAACCAAACCCATACATCGGGATTCCTATAATACC
TTCGTTGGTCTCCCTAACATGTAGGTGGCGGAGGGGAGATATACAATAGAACAGATACCAGACAAGACAT
AATGGGCTAAACAAGACTACACCAATTACACTGCCTCATTGATGGTGGTACATAACGAACTAATACTGTA
GCCCTAGACTTGATAGCCATCATCATATCGAAGTTTCACTACCCTTTTTCCATTTGCCATCTATTGAAGT
AATAATAGGCGCATGCAACTTCTTTTCTTTTTTTTTCTTTTCTCTCTCCCCCGTTGTTGTCTCACCATAT
CCGCAATGACAAAAAAATGATGGAAGACACTAAAGGAAAAAATTAACGACAAAGACAGCACCAACAGATG
TCGTTGTTCCAGAGCTGATGAGGGGTATCTCGAAGCACACGAAACTTTTTCCTTCCTTCATTCACGCACA
CTACTCTCTAATGAGCAACGGTATACGGCCTTCCTTCCAGTTACTTGAATTTGAAATAAAAAAAAGTTTG
CTGTCTTGCTATCAAGTATAAATAGACCTGCAATTATTAATCTTTTGTTTCCTCGTCATTGTTCTCGTTC
CCTTTCTTCCTTGTTTCTTTTTCTGCACAATATTTCAAGCTATACCAAGCATACAATCAACTCCAAGCTT
TGCAAAGATGGATAAAGCGGAATTAATTCCCGAGCCTCCAAAAAAGAAGAGAAAGGTCGAATTGGGTACC
GCCGCCAATTTTAATCAAAGTGGGAATATTGCTGATAGCTCATTGTCCTTCACTTTCACTAACAGTAGCA
ACGGTCCGAACCTCATAACAACTCAAACAAATTCTCAAGCGCTTTCACAACCAATTGCCTCCTCTAACGT
TCATGATAACTTCATGAATAATGAAATCACGGCTAGTAAAATTGATGATGGTAATAATTCAAAACCACTG
TCACCTGGTTGGACGGACCAAACTGCGTATAACGCGTTTGGAATCACTACAGGGATGTTTAATACCACTA
CAATGGATGATGTATATAACTATCTATTCGATGATGAAGATACCCCACCAAACCCAAAAAAAGAGATCGA
ATTCCAGCTGACCACCATGGC
